Addgene plasmid #136576: pHAGE2-TetOminiCMV-OS
Purpose: Dox-inducible polycistronic lentiviral vector expressing mouse Oct4, Sox2
Depositing lab: Hans Schöler. Depositing organization: Max Planck Institute for Molecular Biomedicine. Publication: Excluding Oct4 from Yamanaka Cocktail Unleashes the Developmental Potential of iPSCs. Velychko S, Adachi K, Kim KP, Hou Y, MacCarthy CM, Wu G, Scholer HR. Cell Stem Cell. 2019 Oct 30. pii: S1934-5909(19)30423-0. doi: 10.1016/j.stem.2019.10.002. PubMed 31708402.
Backbone
  Vector backbone: pHAGE2
  Backbone size w/o insert (bp): 6000
  Total vector size (bp): 8350
  Vector type: Bacterial Expression, Lentiviral
Growth in bacteria
  Bacterial resistance: Ampicillin, 100 μg/mL
  Growth temperature: 37°C
  Growth strain: NEB Stable
  Copy number: High Copy
Gene/Insert
  Gene/Insert name: Oct4-P2A-Sox2
  Species: M. musculus (mouse)
  Insert size (bp): 2700
  Entrez Gene: Pou5f1 (a.k.a. NF-A3, Oct-3, Oct-3/4, Oct-4, Oct3, Oct3/4, Oct4, Otf-3, Otf-4, Otf3, Otf3-rs7, Otf3g, Otf4); Sox2 (a.k.a. Sox-2, lcc, ysb)
  Promoter: tetO-miniCMV (dox-inducible)
  Cloning method: Restriction Enzyme; 5′ cloning site NotI (not destroyed); 3′ cloning site ClaI (not destroyed)
  Sequencing primers: 5′ GAGACGCCATCCACGCTGT; 3′ AGGAAGGTCCGCTGGATTGA
Terms and licenses: Academic/Nonprofit Terms; Industry Terms: Not Available to Industry
How to cite: pHAGE2-TetOminiCMV-OS was a gift from Hans Schöler (Addgene plasmid # 136576 ; http://n2t.net/addgene:136576 ; RRID:Addgene_136576)
