[The description below was written by a language model from this plasmid's Addgene catalogue record, the feature table of its GenBank file and pLannotate feature annotations shown in this document.]
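Description:
pHAGE2-TetOminiCMV-OS is an 8,350 bp HIV-1-based lentiviral transfer plasmid on the pHAGE2 backbone that delivers a doxycycline-inducible, bicistronic cassette encoding mouse Oct4 (Pou5f1) and Sox2. It is propagated in E. coli through a high-copy ColE1/pUC-type origin and selected with ampicillin via the bla gene. The backbone also carries remnants of lac regulatory elements and SV40 sequences with no evident role in the payload.

The viral portion begins with a full-length HIV-1 LTR at the upstream end, which the annotation software labels as a 3' LTR. This is followed by the Psi packaging signal with an adjoining gag fragment, the Rev response element for Rev-dependent nuclear export of the genomic RNA, and the cPPT/CTS, which aids nuclear import of the reverse-transcribed genome. A truncated LTR lies downstream, which may indicate a self-inactivating design, although the record does not say so.

Between the viral elements, seven tetO repeats fused to a minimal CMV promoter drive a single open reading frame. It opens with a Kozak sequence and encodes Oct4, a P2A peptide and Sox2. Ribosomal skipping at P2A releases the two transcription factors as separate proteins from one transcript. A WPRE downstream of the coding region enhances transcript stability and expression. The plasmid encodes no tetracycline transactivator, so induction needs one supplied separately, and it carries no mammalian selection marker or reporter.

The cassette sits between retained NotI and ClaI sites. The associated publication concerns how the composition of the Yamanaka factor cocktail affects the quality of induced pluripotent stem cells, so this vector probably served as one defined factor combination in inducible reprogramming experiments.
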