LOCUS       Exported 8350 bp ds-DNA circular SYN 12-MAY-2021
DEFINITION  Dox-inducible polycistronic lentiviral vector expressing mouse Oct4,
            Sox2.
ACCESSION   .
VERSION     .
KEYWORDS    pHAGE2-TetOminiCMV-OS
SOURCE      synthetic DNA construct
  ORGANISM  synthetic DNA construct
REFERENCE   1 (bases 1 to 8350)
  AUTHORS   Velychko S, Adachi K, Kim KP, Hou Y, MacCarthy CM, Wu G, Scholer HR
  TITLE     Excluding Oct4 from Yamanaka Cocktail Unleashes the Developmental
            Potential of iPSCs.
  JOURNAL   Cell Stem Cell. 2019 Oct 30. pii: S1934-5909(19)30423-0. doi:
            10.1016/j.stem.2019.10.002.
  PUBMED    31708402
REFERENCE   2 (bases 1 to 8350)
  AUTHORS   .
  TITLE     Direct Submission
  JOURNAL   Exported May 12, 2021 from SnapGene Server 1.1.58
            http://www.snapgene.com
FEATURES             Location/Qualifiers
     source          1..8350
                     /organism="synthetic DNA construct"
                     /mol_type="other DNA"
     LTR             1..634
                     /label=3' LTR
                     /note="3' long terminal repeat (LTR) from HIV-1"
     misc_feature    681..806
                     /label=HIV-1 Psi
                     /note="packaging signal of human immunodeficiency virus
                     type 1"
     misc_feature    1303..1536
                     /label=RRE
                     /note="The Rev response element (RRE) of HIV-1 allows for
                     Rev-dependent mRNA export from the nucleus to the
                     cytoplasm."
     CDS             1721..1765
                     /codon_start=1
                     /product="antigenic peptide corresponding to amino acids
                     655 to 669 of the HIV envelope protein gp41 (Lutje Hulsik
                     et al., 2013)"
                     /label=gp41 peptide
                     /note="recognized by the 2H10 single-chain llama nanobody"
                     /translation="KNEQELLELDKWASL"
     misc_feature    2058..2175
                     /label=cPPT/CTS
                     /note="central polypurine tract and central termination
                     sequence of HIV-1"
     protein_bind    2251..2521
                     /label=tetracycline response element
                     /bound_moiety="tetracycline repressor TetR"
                     /note="contains seven copies of the tetracycline operator
                     tetO"
     primer_bind     2589..2613
                     /label=LNCX
                     /note="Human CMV promoter, forward primer"
     regulatory      2679..2688
                     /regulatory_class="other"
                     /note="vertebrate consensus sequence for strong initiation
                     of translation (Kozak, 1987)"
     CDS             3756..3812
                     /codon_start=1
                     /product="2A peptide from porcine teschovirus-1
                     polyprotein"
                     /label=P2A
                     /note="Eukaryotic ribosomes fail to insert a peptide bond
                     between the Gly and Pro residues, yielding separate
                     polypeptides."
                     /translation="ATNFSLLKQAGDVEENPGP"
     misc_feature    4792..5380
                     /label=WPRE
                     /note="woodchuck hepatitis virus posttranscriptional
                     regulatory element"
     primer_bind     complement(4845..4865)
                     /label=WPRE-R
                     /note="WPRE, reverse primer"
     CDS             complement(5263..5274)
                     /codon_start=1
                     /product="Factor Xa recognition and cleavage site"
                     /label=Factor Xa site
                     /translation="IEGR"
     LTR             5528..5708
                     /label=5' LTR (truncated)
                     /note="truncated 5' long terminal repeat (LTR) from HIV-1"
     primer_bind     complement(5755..5773)
                     /label=pBRforEco
                     /note="pBR322 vectors, upsteam of EcoRI site, forward
                     primer"
     promoter        5841..5945
                     /gene="bla"
                     /label=AmpR promoter
     CDS             5946..6806
                     /codon_start=1
                     /gene="bla"
                     /product="beta-lactamase"
                     /label=AmpR
                     /note="confers resistance to ampicillin, carbenicillin, and
                     related antibiotics"
                     /translation="MSIQHFRVALIPFFAAFCLPVFAHPETLVKVKDAEDQLGARVGYI
                     ELDLNSGKILESFRPEERFPMMSTFKVLLCGAVLSRVDAGQEQLGRRIHYSQNDLVEYS
                     PVTEKHLTDGMTVRELCSAAITMSDNTAANLLLTTIGGPKELTAFLHNMGDHVTRLDRW
                     EPELNEAIPNDERDTTMPVAMATTLRKLLTGELLTLASRQQLIDWMEADKVAGPLLRSA
                     LPAGWFIADKSGAGERGSRGIIAALGPDGKPSRIVVIYTTGSQATMDERNRQIAEIGAS
                     LIKHW"
     primer_bind     complement(6164..6183)
                     /label=Amp-R
                     /note="Ampicillin resistance gene, reverse primer"
     rep_origin      6977..7565
                     /direction=RIGHT
                     /label=ori
                     /note="high-copy-number ColE1/pMB1/pBR322/pUC origin of
                     replication"
     primer_bind     7466..7485
                     /label=pBR322ori-F
                     /note="pBR322 origin, forward primer"
     primer_bind     7719..7736
                     /label=L4440
                     /note="L4440 vector, forward primer"
     primer_bind     7828..7847
                     /label=SV40pro-F
                     /note="SV40 promoter/origin, forward primer"
     protein_bind    7976..7997
                     /label=CAP binding site
                     /bound_moiety="E. coli catabolite activator protein"
                     /note="CAP binding activates transcription in the presence
                     of cAMP."
     promoter        8012..8042
                     /label=lac promoter
                     /note="promoter for the E. coli lac operon"
     protein_bind    8050..8066
                     /label=lac operator
                     /bound_moiety="lac repressor encoded by lacI"
                     /note="The lac repressor binds to the lac operator to
                     inhibit transcription in E. coli. This inhibition can be
                     relieved by adding lactose or
                     isopropyl-beta-D-thiogalactopyranoside (IPTG)."
     primer_bind     8055..8077
                     /label=M13/pUC Reverse
                     /note="In lacZ gene"
     primer_bind     8074..8090
                     /label=M13 rev
                     /note="common sequencing primer, one of multiple similar
                     variants"
     primer_bind     8074..8090
                     /label=M13 Reverse
                     /note="In lacZ gene. Also called M13-rev"
     primer_bind     8140..8159
                     /label=EBV-rev
                     /note="SV40 polyA terminator, reverse primer"
ORIGIN
        1 tggaagggct aattcactcc caaagaagac aagatatcct tgatctgtgg atctaccaca
       61 cacaaggcta cttccctgat tagcagaact acacaccagg gccaggggtc agatatccac
      121 tgacctttgg atggtgctac aagctagtac cagttgagcc agataaggta gaagaggcca
      181 ataaaggaga gaacaccagc ttgttacacc ctgtgagcct gcatgggatg gatgacccgg
      241 agagagaagt gttagagtgg aggtttgaca gccgcctagc atttcatcac gtggcccgag
      301 agctgcatcc ggagtacttc aagaactgct gatatcgagc ttgctacaag ggactttccg
      361 ctggggactt tccagggagg cgtggcctgg gcgggactgg ggagtggcga gccctcagat
      421 cctgcatata agcagctgct ttttgcctgt actgggtctc tctggttaga ccagatctga
      481 gcctgggagc tctctggcta actagggaac ccactgctta agcctcaata aagcttgcct
      541 tgagtgcttc aagtagtgtg tgcccgtctg ttgtgtgact ctggtaacta gagatccctc
      601 agaccctttt agtcagtgtg gaaaatctct agcagtggcg cccgaacagg gacttgaaag
      661 cgaaagggaa accagaggag ctctctcgac gcaggactcg gcttgctgaa gcgcgcacgg
      721 caagaggcga ggggcggcga ctggtgagta cgccaaaaat tttgactagc ggaggctaga
      781 aggagagaga tgggtgcgag agcgtcagta ttaagcgggg gagaattaga tcgcgatggg
      841 aaaaaattcg gttaaggcca gggggaaaga aaaaatataa attaaaacat atagtatggg
      901 caagcaggga gctagaacga ttcgcagtta atcctggcct gttagaaaca tcagaaggct
      961 gtagacaaat actgggacag ctacaaccat cccttcagac aggatcagaa gaacttagat
     1021 cattatataa tacagtagca accctctatt gtgtgcatca aaggatagag ataaaagaca
     1081 ccaaggaagc tttagacaag atagaggaag agcaaaacaa aagtaagacc accgcacagc
     1141 aagcggccgg ccgctgatct tcagacctgg aggaggagat atgagggaca attggagaag
     1201 tgaattatat aaatataaag tagtaaaaat tgaaccatta ggagtagcac ccaccaaggc
     1261 aaagagaaga gtggtgcaga gagaaaaaag agcagtggga ataggagctt tgttccttgg
     1321 gttcttggga gcagcaggaa gcactatggg cgcagcgtca atgacgctga cggtacaggc
     1381 cagacaatta ttgtctggta tagtgcagca gcagaacaat ttgctgaggg ctattgaggc
     1441 gcaacagcat ctgttgcaac tcacagtctg gggcatcaag cagctccagg caagaatcct
     1501 ggctgtggaa agatacctaa aggatcaaca gctcctgggg atttggggtt gctctggaaa
     1561 actcatttgc accactgctg tgccttggaa tgctagttgg agtaataaat ctctggaaca
     1621 gatttggaat cacacgacct ggatggagtg ggacagagaa attaacaatt acacaagctt
     1681 aatacactcc ttaattgaag aatcgcaaaa ccagcaagaa aagaatgaac aagaattatt
     1741 ggaattagat aaatgggcaa gtttgtggaa ttggtttaac ataacaaatt ggctgtggta
     1801 tataaaatta ttcataatga tagtaggagg cttggtaggt ttaagaatag tttttgctgt
     1861 actttctata gtgaatagag ttaggcaggg atattcacca ttatcgtttc agacccacct
     1921 cccaaccccg aggggacccg acaggcccga aggaatagaa gaagaaggtg gagagagaga
     1981 cagagacaga tccattcgat tagtgaacgg atctcgacgg tatcgccgaa ttcacaaatg
     2041 gcagtattca tccacaattt taaaagaaaa ggggggattg gggggtacag tgcaggggaa
     2101 agaatagtag acataatagc aacagacata caaactaaag aattacaaaa acaaattaca
     2161 aaaattcaaa attttcgggt ttattacagg gacagcagag atccagtttg gactagtcca
     2221 caccctaact gacacactcg agtttaccac tccctatcag tgatagagaa aagtgaaagt
     2281 cgagtttacc actccctatc agtgatagag aaaagtgaaa gtcgagttta ccactcccta
     2341 tcagtgatag agaaaagtga aagtcgagtt taccactccc tatcagtgat agagaaaagt
     2401 gaaagtcgag tttaccactc cctatcagtg atagagaaaa gtgaaagtcg agtttaccac
     2461 tccctatcag tgatagagaa aagtgaaagt cgagtttacc actccctatc agtgatagag
     2521 aaaagtgaaa gtcgagctcg gtacccgggt cgaggtaggc atgtacggtg ggaggcctat
     2581 ataagcagag ctcgtttagt gaaccgtcag atcgcctgga gacgccatcc acgctgtttt
     2641 gacctccata gaagacaccg ggaccgatcc agcctgcggc cgccatggct ggacacctgg
     2701 cttcagactt cgccttctca cccccaccag gtgggggtga tgggtcagca gggctggagc
     2761 cgggctgggt ggatcctcga acctggctaa gcttccaagg gcctccaggt gggcctggaa
     2821 tcggaccagg ctcagaggta ttggggatct ccccatgtcc gcccgcatac gagttctgcg
     2881 gagggatggc atactgtgga cctcaggttg gactgggcct agtcccccaa gttggcgtgg
     2941 agactttgca gcctgagggc caggcaggag cacgagtgga aagcaactca gagggaacct
     3001 cctctgagcc ctgtgccgac cgccccaatg ccgtgaagtt ggagaaggtg gaaccaactc
     3061 ccgaggagtc ccaggacatg aaagccctgc agaaggagct agaacagttt gccaagctgc
     3121 tgaagcagaa gaggatcacc ttggggtaca cccaggccga cgtggggctc accctgggcg
     3181 ttctctttgg aaaggtgttc agccagacca ccatctgtcg cttcgaggcc ttgcagctca
     3241 gccttaagaa catgtgtaag ctgcggcccc tgctggagaa gtgggtggag gaagccgaca
     3301 acaatgagaa ccttcaggag atatgcaaat cggagaccct ggtgcaggcc cggaagagaa
     3361 agcgaactag cattgagaac cgtgtgaggt ggagtctgga gaccatgttt ctgaagtgcc
     3421 cgaagccctc cctacagcag atcactcaca tcgccaatca gcttgggcta gagaaggatg
     3481 tggttcgagt atggttctgt aaccggcgcc agaagggcaa aagatcaagt attgagtatt
     3541 cccaacgaga agagtatgag gctacaggga cacctttccc agggggggct gtatcctttc
     3601 ctctgccccc aggtccccac tttggcaccc caggctatgg aagcccccac ttcaccacac
     3661 tctactcagt cccttttcct gagggcgagg cctttccctc tgttcccgtc actgctctgg
     3721 gctctcccat gcattcaaac gctagcggca gcggcgccac gaacttctct ctgttaaagc
     3781 aagcaggaga tgttgaagaa aaccccgggc ctgcatgcat gtataacatg atggagacgg
     3841 agctgaagcc gccgggcccg cagcaagctt cggggggcgg cggcggagga ggcaacgcca
     3901 cggcggcggc gaccggcggc aaccagaaga acagcccgga ccgcgtcaag aggcccatga
     3961 acgccttcat ggtatggtcc cgggggcagc ggcgtaagat ggcccaggag aaccccaaga
     4021 tgcacaactc ggagatcagc aagcgcctgg gcgcggagtg gaaacttttg tccgagaccg
     4081 agaagcggcc gttcatcgac gaggccaagc ggctgcgcgc tctgcacatg aaggagcacc
     4141 cggattataa ataccggccg cggcggaaaa ccaagacgct catgaagaag gataagtaca
     4201 cgcttcccgg aggcttgctg gcccccggcg ggaacagcat ggcgagcggg gttggggtgg
     4261 gcgccggcct gggtgcgggc gtgaaccagc gcatggacag ctacgcgcac atgaacggct
     4321 ggagcaacgg cagctacagc atgatgcagg agcagctggg ctacccgcag cacccgggcc
     4381 tcaacgctca cggcgcggca cagatgcaac cgatgcaccg ctacgacgtc agcgccctgc
     4441 agtacaactc catgaccagc tcgcagacct acatgaacgg ctcgcccacc tacagcatgt
     4501 cctactcgca gcagggcacc cccggtatgg cgctgggctc catgggctct gtggtcaagt
     4561 ccgaggccag ctccagcccc cccgtggtta cctcttcctc ccactccagg gcgccctgcc
     4621 aggccgggga cctccgggac atgatcagca tgtacctccc cggcgccgag gtgccggagc
     4681 ccgctgcgcc cagtagactg cacatggccc agcactacca gagcggcccg gtgcccggca
     4741 cggccattaa cggcacactg cccctgtcgc acatgtaaat cgatagatcc taatcaacct
     4801 ctggattaca aaatttgtga aagattgact ggtattctta actatgttgc tccttttacg
     4861 ctatgtggat acgctgcttt aatgcctttg tatcatgcta ttgcttcccg tatggctttc
     4921 attttctcct ccttgtataa atcctggttg ctgtctcttt atgaggagtt gtggcccgtt
     4981 gtcaggcaac gtggcgtggt gtgcactgtg tttgctgacg caacccccac tggttggggc
     5041 attgccacca cctgtcagct cctttccggg actttcgctt tccccctccc tattgccacg
     5101 gcggaactca tcgccgcctg ccttgcccgc tgctggacag gggctcggct gttgggcact
     5161 gacaattccg tggtgttgtc ggggaaatca tcgtcctttc cttggctgct cgcctgtgtt
     5221 gccacctgga ttctgcgcgg gacgtccttc tgctacgtcc cttcggccct caatccagcg
     5281 gaccttcctt cccgcggcct gctgccggct ctgcggcctc ttccgcgtct tcgccttcgc
     5341 cctcagacga gtcggatctc cctttgggcc gcctccccgc ctggtacctt taagaccaat
     5401 gacttacaag gcagctgtag atcttagcca ctttttaaaa gaaaaggggg gactggaagg
     5461 gctaattcac tcccaacgaa gacaagatca cctgcaggac aggcgcgccc tgctttttgc
     5521 ttgtactggg tctctctggt tagaccagat ctgagcctgg gagctctctg gctaactagg
     5581 gaacccactg cttaagcctc aataaagctt gccttgagtg cttcaagtag tgtgtgcccg
     5641 tctgttgtgt gactctggta actagagatc cctcagaccc ttttagtcag tgtggaaaat
     5701 ctctagcacc cgggcgatta aggaaagggc tagatcattc ttgaagacga aagggcctcg
     5761 tgatacgcct atttttatag gttaatgtca tgataataat ggtttcttag acgtcaggtg
     5821 gcacttttcg gggaaatgtg cgcggaaccc ctatttgttt atttttctaa atacattcaa
     5881 atatgtatcc gctcatgaga caataaccct gataaatgct tcaataatat tgaaaaagga
     5941 agagtatgag tattcaacat ttccgtgtcg cccttattcc cttttttgcg gcattttgcc
     6001 ttcctgtttt tgctcaccca gaaacgctgg tgaaagtaaa agatgctgaa gatcagttgg
     6061 gtgcacgagt gggttacatc gaactggatc tcaacagcgg taagatcctt gagagttttc
     6121 gccccgaaga acgttttcca atgatgagca cttttaaagt tctgctatgt ggcgcggtat
     6181 tatcccgtgt tgacgccggg caagagcaac tcggtcgccg catacactat tctcagaatg
     6241 acttggttga gtactcacca gtcacagaaa agcatcttac ggatggcatg acagtaagag
     6301 aattatgcag tgctgccata accatgagtg ataacactgc ggccaactta cttctgacaa
     6361 cgatcggagg accgaaggag ctaaccgctt ttttgcacaa catgggggat catgtaactc
     6421 gccttgatcg ttgggaaccg gagctgaatg aagccatacc aaacgacgag cgtgacacca
     6481 cgatgcctgt agcaatggca acaacgttgc gcaaactatt aactggcgaa ctacttactc
     6541 tagcttcccg gcaacaatta atagactgga tggaggcgga taaagttgca ggaccacttc
     6601 tgcgctcggc ccttccggct ggctggttta ttgctgataa atctggagcc ggtgagcgtg
     6661 ggtctcgcgg tatcattgca gcactggggc cagatggtaa gccctcccgt atcgtagtta
     6721 tctacacgac ggggagtcag gcaactatgg atgaacgaaa tagacagatc gctgagatag
     6781 gtgcctcact gattaagcat tggtaactgt cagaccaagt ttactcatat atactttaga
     6841 ttgatttaaa acttcatttt taatttaaaa ggatctaggt gaagatcctt tttgataatc
     6901 tcatgaccaa aatcccttaa cgtgagtttt cgttccactg agcgtcagac cccgtagaaa
     6961 agatcaaagg atcttcttga gatccttttt ttctgcgcgt aatctgctgc ttgcaaacaa
     7021 aaaaaccacc gctaccagcg gtggtttgtt tgccggatca agagctacca actctttttc
     7081 cgaaggtaac tggcttcagc agagcgcaga taccaaatac tgttcttcta gtgtagccgt
     7141 agttaggcca ccacttcaag aactctgtag caccgcctac atacctcgct ctgctaatcc
     7201 tgttaccagt ggctgctgcc agtggcgata agtcgtgtct taccgggttg gactcaagac
     7261 gatagttacc ggataaggcg cagcggtcgg gctgaacggg gggttcgtgc acacagccca
     7321 gcttggagcg aacgacctac accgaactga gatacctaca gcgtgagcta tgagaaagcg
     7381 ccacgcttcc cgaagggaga aaggcggaca ggtatccggt aagcggcagg gtcggaacag
     7441 gagagcgcac gagggagctt ccagggggaa acgcctggta tctttatagt cctgtcgggt
     7501 ttcgccacct ctgacttgag cgtcgatttt tgtgatgctc gtcagggggg cggagcctat
     7561 ggaaaaacgc cagcaacgcg gcctttttac ggttcctggc cttttgctgg ccttttgctc
     7621 acatgttctt tcctgcgtta tcccctgatt ctgtggataa ccgtattacc gcctttgagt
     7681 gagctgatac cgctcgccgc agccgaacga ccgagcgcag cgagtcagtg agcgaggaag
     7741 cggaagagcg cccaatacgc aaaccgcctc tccccgcgcg ttggccgatt cattaatgca
     7801 gcaagctcat ggctgactaa ttttttttat ttatgcagag gccgaggccg cctcggcctc
     7861 tgagctattc cagaagtagt gaggaggctt ttttggaggc ctaggctttt gcaaaaagct
     7921 ccccgtggca cgacaggttt cccgactgga aagcgggcag tgagcgcaac gcaattaatg
     7981 tgagttagct cactcattag gcaccccagg ctttacactt tatgcttccg gctcgtatgt
     8041 tgtgtggaat tgtgagcgga taacaatttc acacaggaaa cagctatgac atgattacga
     8101 atttcacaaa taaagcattt ttttcactgc attctagttg tggtttgtcc aaactcatca
     8161 atgtatctta tcatgtctgg atcaactgga taactcaagc taaccaaaat catcccaaac
     8221 ttcccacccc ataccctatt accactgcca attacctgtg gtttcattta ctctaaacct
     8281 gtgattcctc tgaattattt tcattttaaa gaaattgtat ttgttaaata tgtactacaa
     8341 acttagtagt
//
