Features (pLannotate 1.2.2; 27 found; start..end, strand, type, name):
    377..634     +  LTR            5' LTR (truncated): truncated 5' long terminal repeat (LTR) from HIV-1
    681..806     +  misc_feature   HIV-1 Ψ: packaging signal of human immunodeficiency virus type 1
    790..1128    +  CDS            HIV-1 gag (fragment): gag protein from human immunodeficiency virus 1; gag
   1303..1536    +  misc_feature   RRE: The Rev response element (RRE) of HIV-1 allows for Rev-dependent mRNA export from the nucleus to the cytoplasm.
   1913..2013    +  CDS            Rev (fragment): human immunodeficiency virus 1 (HIV-1) Rev protein; rev; enhances nuclear export of unspliced and incompletely spliced viral mRNAs
   2058..2175    +  misc_feature   cPPT/CTS: central polypurine tract and central termination sequence of HIV-1
   2217..2237    -  promoter       SV40 promoter (fragment): SV40 enhancer and early promoter
   2251..2521    +  protein_bind   tetracycline response element: contains seven copies of the tetracycline operator tetO tetracycline repressor TetR
   2532..2549    +  misc_feature   MCS (fragment): pUC18/19 multiple cloning site
   2554..2592    +  promoter       minimal CMV promoter: human cytomegalovirus (CMV) immediate early promoter
   2685..3740    +  CDS            Pou5f1: PO5F1_MOUSE - Also known as Oct-3, Oct-4, Otf-3, Otf3. Experimental evidence at protein level: Swiss-Prot protein existence level 1. Transcription factor that binds to the octamer motif (5'- ATTTGCAT-3') (PubMed:1972777, PubMed:1690859, PubMed:1967980, PubMed:17525163, PubMed:23376973). Forms a trimeric complex with SOX2 or SOX15 on DNA and controls the expression of a number of genes involved in embryonic development such as YES1, FGF4, UTF1 and ZFP206 (PubMed:15863505, PubMed:17097055, PubMed:17496161, PubMed:19740739). Critical for early embryogenesis and for embryonic stem cell pluripotenc
   3756..3808    +  CDS            P2A (fragment): 2A peptide from porcine teschovirus-1 polyprotein Eukaryotic ribosomes fail to insert a peptide bond between the Gly and Pro residues, yielding separate polypeptides.
   3819..4775    +  CDS            Sox2: SOX2_MOUSE - Also known as Sox-2. Experimental evidence at protein level: Swiss-Prot protein existence level 1. Transcription factor that forms a trimeric complex with POU5F1 (OCT3/4) on DNA and controls the expression of a number of genes involved in embryonic development such as YES1, FGF4, UTF1 and ZFP206 (PubMed:15863505, PubMed:17097055, PubMed:19740739). Binds to the proximal enhancer region of NANOG (PubMed:15863505). Critical for early embryogenesis and for embryonic stem cell pluripotency (By similarity). Downstream SRRT target that mediates the promotion of neural stem cell self-rene
   4792..5380    +  misc_feature   WPRE: woodchuck hepatitis virus posttranscriptional regulatory element
   5375..5485    +  CDS            nef (fragment): NEF_SIVS4 - Experimental evidence at protein level: Swiss-Prot protein existence level 1. Interferes with TCR signaling from the cell membrane. Interacts with CD247/TCRZ (TCR zeta chain) and exert potent down- regulation of cell surface TCR/CD3 complexes. From Simian immunodeficiency virus (isolate F236/smH4) (SIV-sm) (Simian immunodeficiency virus sooty mangabey monkey).
   5528..5708    +  LTR            5' LTR (truncated): truncated 5' long terminal repeat (LTR) from HIV-1
   5841..5945    +  promoter       AmpR promoter: bla
   5946..6806    +  CDS            AmpR: β-lactamase; bla; confers resistance to ampicillin, carbenicillin, and related antibiotics
   6977..7565    +  rep_origin     ori: high-copy-number ColE1/pMB1/pBR322/pUC origin of replication
   7748..7802    +  CDS            lacI (fragment): lac repressor; lacI; The lac repressor binds to the lac operator to inhibit transcription in E. coli. This inhibition can be relieved by adding lactose or isopropyl-β-D-thiogalactopyranoside (IPTG).
   7808..7901    +  rep_origin     SV40 ori (fragment): SV40 origin of replication
   7926..7963    +  CDS            lacI (fragment): lac repressor; lacI; The lac repressor binds to the lac operator to inhibit transcription in E. coli. This inhibition can be relieved by adding lactose or isopropyl-β-D-thiogalactopyranoside (IPTG).
   7976..7997    +  protein_bind   CAP binding site: CAP binding activates transcription in the presence of cAMP. E. coli catabolite activator protein
   8012..8042    +  promoter       lac promoter: promoter for the E. coli lac operon
   8050..8066    +  protein_bind   lac operator: The lac repressor binds to the lac operator to inhibit transcription in E. coli. This inhibition can be relieved by adding lactose or isopropyl-β-D-thiogalactopyranoside (IPTG). lac repressor encoded by lacI
   8100..8183    +  polyA_signal   SV40 poly(A) signal (fragment): SV40 polyadenylation signal
   8350..329     +  CDS            nef (fragment) (across the origin): NEF_HV1BR - Experimental evidence at protein level: Swiss-Prot protein existence level 1. Extracellular Nef protein targets CD4(+) T-lymphocytes for apoptosis by interacting with CXCR4 surface receptors (PubMed:14990729). From Human immunodeficiency virus type 1 group M subtype B (isolate BRU/LAI) (HIV-1).
>Addgene plasmid #136576 | pHAGE2-TetOminiCMV-OS | depositor full sequence | sequence record 263602 | pHAGE2-TetOminiCMV-OS sequence 8350 bps
TGGAAGGGCTAATTCACTCCCAAAGAAGACAAGATATCCTTGATCTGTGGATCTACCACACACAAGGCTA
CTTCCCTGATTAGCAGAACTACACACCAGGGCCAGGGGTCAGATATCCACTGACCTTTGGATGGTGCTAC
AAGCTAGTACCAGTTGAGCCAGATAAGGTAGAAGAGGCCAATAAAGGAGAGAACACCAGCTTGTTACACC
CTGTGAGCCTGCATGGGATGGATGACCCGGAGAGAGAAGTGTTAGAGTGGAGGTTTGACAGCCGCCTAGC
ATTTCATCACGTGGCCCGAGAGCTGCATCCGGAGTACTTCAAGAACTGCTGATATCGAGCTTGCTACAAG
GGACTTTCCGCTGGGGACTTTCCAGGGAGGCGTGGCCTGGGCGGGACTGGGGAGTGGCGAGCCCTCAGAT
CCTGCATATAAGCAGCTGCTTTTTGCCTGTACTGGGTCTCTCTGGTTAGACCAGATCTGAGCCTGGGAGC
TCTCTGGCTAACTAGGGAACCCACTGCTTAAGCCTCAATAAAGCTTGCCTTGAGTGCTTCAAGTAGTGTG
TGCCCGTCTGTTGTGTGACTCTGGTAACTAGAGATCCCTCAGACCCTTTTAGTCAGTGTGGAAAATCTCT
AGCAGTGGCGCCCGAACAGGGACTTGAAAGCGAAAGGGAAACCAGAGGAGCTCTCTCGACGCAGGACTCG
GCTTGCTGAAGCGCGCACGGCAAGAGGCGAGGGGCGGCGACTGGTGAGTACGCCAAAAATTTTGACTAGC
GGAGGCTAGAAGGAGAGAGATGGGTGCGAGAGCGTCAGTATTAAGCGGGGGAGAATTAGATCGCGATGGG
AAAAAATTCGGTTAAGGCCAGGGGGAAAGAAAAAATATAAATTAAAACATATAGTATGGGCAAGCAGGGA
GCTAGAACGATTCGCAGTTAATCCTGGCCTGTTAGAAACATCAGAAGGCTGTAGACAAATACTGGGACAG
CTACAACCATCCCTTCAGACAGGATCAGAAGAACTTAGATCATTATATAATACAGTAGCAACCCTCTATT
GTGTGCATCAAAGGATAGAGATAAAAGACACCAAGGAAGCTTTAGACAAGATAGAGGAAGAGCAAAACAA
AAGTAAGACCACCGCACAGCAAGCGGCCGGCCGCTGATCTTCAGACCTGGAGGAGGAGATATGAGGGACA
ATTGGAGAAGTGAATTATATAAATATAAAGTAGTAAAAATTGAACCATTAGGAGTAGCACCCACCAAGGC
AAAGAGAAGAGTGGTGCAGAGAGAAAAAAGAGCAGTGGGAATAGGAGCTTTGTTCCTTGGGTTCTTGGGA
GCAGCAGGAAGCACTATGGGCGCAGCGTCAATGACGCTGACGGTACAGGCCAGACAATTATTGTCTGGTA
TAGTGCAGCAGCAGAACAATTTGCTGAGGGCTATTGAGGCGCAACAGCATCTGTTGCAACTCACAGTCTG
GGGCATCAAGCAGCTCCAGGCAAGAATCCTGGCTGTGGAAAGATACCTAAAGGATCAACAGCTCCTGGGG
ATTTGGGGTTGCTCTGGAAAACTCATTTGCACCACTGCTGTGCCTTGGAATGCTAGTTGGAGTAATAAAT
CTCTGGAACAGATTTGGAATCACACGACCTGGATGGAGTGGGACAGAGAAATTAACAATTACACAAGCTT
AATACACTCCTTAATTGAAGAATCGCAAAACCAGCAAGAAAAGAATGAACAAGAATTATTGGAATTAGAT
AAATGGGCAAGTTTGTGGAATTGGTTTAACATAACAAATTGGCTGTGGTATATAAAATTATTCATAATGA
TAGTAGGAGGCTTGGTAGGTTTAAGAATAGTTTTTGCTGTACTTTCTATAGTGAATAGAGTTAGGCAGGG
ATATTCACCATTATCGTTTCAGACCCACCTCCCAACCCCGAGGGGACCCGACAGGCCCGAAGGAATAGAA
GAAGAAGGTGGAGAGAGAGACAGAGACAGATCCATTCGATTAGTGAACGGATCTCGACGGTATCGCCGAA
TTCACAAATGGCAGTATTCATCCACAATTTTAAAAGAAAAGGGGGGATTGGGGGGTACAGTGCAGGGGAA
AGAATAGTAGACATAATAGCAACAGACATACAAACTAAAGAATTACAAAAACAAATTACAAAAATTCAAA
ATTTTCGGGTTTATTACAGGGACAGCAGAGATCCAGTTTGGACTAGTCCACACCCTAACTGACACACTCG
AGTTTACCACTCCCTATCAGTGATAGAGAAAAGTGAAAGTCGAGTTTACCACTCCCTATCAGTGATAGAG
AAAAGTGAAAGTCGAGTTTACCACTCCCTATCAGTGATAGAGAAAAGTGAAAGTCGAGTTTACCACTCCC
TATCAGTGATAGAGAAAAGTGAAAGTCGAGTTTACCACTCCCTATCAGTGATAGAGAAAAGTGAAAGTCG
AGTTTACCACTCCCTATCAGTGATAGAGAAAAGTGAAAGTCGAGTTTACCACTCCCTATCAGTGATAGAG
AAAAGTGAAAGTCGAGCTCGGTACCCGGGTCGAGGTAGGCGTGTACGGTGGGAGGCCTATATAAGCAGAG
CTCGTTTAGTGAACCGTCAGATCGCCTGGAGACGCCATCCACGCTGTTTTGACCTCCATAGAAGACACCG
GGACCGATCCAGCCTGCGGCCGCCATGGCTGGACACCTGGCTTCAGACTTCGCCTTCTCACCCCCACCAG
GTGGGGGTGATGGGTCAGCAGGGCTGGAGCCGGGCTGGGTGGATCCTCGAACCTGGCTAAGCTTCCAAGG
GCCTCCAGGTGGGCCTGGAATCGGACCAGGCTCAGAGGTATTGGGGATCTCCCCATGTCCGCCCGCATAC
GAGTTCTGCGGAGGGATGGCATACTGTGGACCTCAGGTTGGACTGGGCCTAGTCCCCCAAGTTGGCGTGG
AGACTTTGCAGCCTGAGGGCCAGGCAGGAGCACGAGTGGAAAGCAACTCAGAGGGAACCTCCTCTGAGCC
CTGTGCCGACCGCCCCAATGCCGTGAAGTTGGAGAAGGTGGAACCAACTCCCGAGGAGTCCCAGGACATG
AAAGCCCTGCAGAAGGAGCTAGAACAGTTTGCCAAGCTGCTGAAGCAGAAGAGGATCACCTTGGGGTACA
CCCAGGCCGACGTGGGGCTCACCCTGGGCGTTCTCTTTGGAAAGGTGTTCAGCCAGACCACCATCTGTCG
CTTCGAGGCCTTGCAGCTCAGCCTTAAGAACATGTGTAAGCTGCGGCCCCTGCTGGAGAAGTGGGTGGAG
GAAGCCGACAACAATGAGAACCTTCAGGAGATATGCAAATCGGAGACCCTGGTGCAGGCCCGGAAGAGAA
AGCGAACTAGCATTGAGAACCGTGTGAGGTGGAGTCTGGAGACCATGTTTCTGAAGTGCCCGAAGCCCTC
CCTACAGCAGATCACTCACATCGCCAATCAGCTTGGGCTAGAGAAGGATGTGGTTCGAGTATGGTTCTGT
AACCGGCGCCAGAAGGGCAAAAGATCAAGTATTGAGTATTCCCAACGAGAAGAGTATGAGGCTACAGGGA
CACCTTTCCCAGGGGGGGCTGTATCCTTTCCTCTGCCCCCAGGTCCCCACTTTGGCACCCCAGGCTATGG
AAGCCCCCACTTCACCACACTCTACTCAGTCCCTTTTCCTGAGGGCGAGGCCTTTCCCTCTGTTCCCGTC
ACTGCTCTGGGCTCTCCCATGCATTCAAACGCTAGCGGCAGCGGCGCCACGAACTTCTCTCTGTTAAAGC
AAGCAGGAGATGTTGAAGAAAACCCCGGGCCTGCATGCATGTATAACATGATGGAGACGGAGCTGAAGCC
GCCGGGCCCGCAGCAAGCTTCGGGGGGCGGCGGCGGAGGAGGCAACGCCACGGCGGCGGCGACCGGCGGC
AACCAGAAGAACAGCCCGGACCGCGTCAAGAGGCCCATGAACGCCTTCATGGTATGGTCCCGGGGGCAGC
GGCGTAAGATGGCCCAGGAGAACCCCAAGATGCACAACTCGGAGATCAGCAAGCGCCTGGGCGCGGAGTG
GAAACTTTTGTCCGAGACCGAGAAGCGGCCGTTCATCGACGAGGCCAAGCGGCTGCGCGCTCTGCACATG
AAGGAGCACCCGGATTATAAATACCGGCCGCGGCGGAAAACCAAGACGCTCATGAAGAAGGATAAGTACA
CGCTTCCCGGAGGCTTGCTGGCCCCCGGCGGGAACAGCATGGCGAGCGGGGTTGGGGTGGGCGCCGGCCT
GGGTGCGGGCGTGAACCAGCGCATGGACAGCTACGCGCACATGAACGGCTGGAGCAACGGCAGCTACAGC
ATGATGCAGGAGCAGCTGGGCTACCCGCAGCACCCGGGCCTCAACGCTCACGGCGCGGCACAGATGCAAC
CGATGCACCGCTACGACGTCAGCGCCCTGCAGTACAACTCCATGACCAGCTCGCAGACCTACATGAACGG
CTCGCCCACCTACAGCATGTCCTACTCGCAGCAGGGCACCCCCGGTATGGCGCTGGGCTCCATGGGCTCT
GTGGTCAAGTCCGAGGCCAGCTCCAGCCCCCCCGTGGTTACCTCTTCCTCCCACTCCAGGGCGCCCTGCC
AGGCCGGGGACCTCCGGGACATGATCAGCATGTACCTCCCCGGCGCCGAGGTGCCGGAGCCCGCTGCGCC
CAGTAGACTGCACATGGCCCAGCACTACCAGAGCGGCCCGGTGCCCGGCACGGCCATTAACGGCACACTG
CCCCTGTCGCACATGTAAATCGATAGATCCTAATCAACCTCTGGATTACAAAATTTGTGAAAGATTGACT
GGTATTCTTAACTATGTTGCTCCTTTTACGCTATGTGGATACGCTGCTTTAATGCCTTTGTATCATGCTA
TTGCTTCCCGTATGGCTTTCATTTTCTCCTCCTTGTATAAATCCTGGTTGCTGTCTCTTTATGAGGAGTT
GTGGCCCGTTGTCAGGCAACGTGGCGTGGTGTGCACTGTGTTTGCTGACGCAACCCCCACTGGTTGGGGC
ATTGCCACCACCTGTCAGCTCCTTTCCGGGACTTTCGCTTTCCCCCTCCCTATTGCCACGGCGGAACTCA
TCGCCGCCTGCCTTGCCCGCTGCTGGACAGGGGCTCGGCTGTTGGGCACTGACAATTCCGTGGTGTTGTC
GGGGAAATCATCGTCCTTTCCTTGGCTGCTCGCCTGTGTTGCCACCTGGATTCTGCGCGGGACGTCCTTC
TGCTACGTCCCTTCGGCCCTCAATCCAGCGGACCTTCCTTCCCGCGGCCTGCTGCCGGCTCTGCGGCCTC
TTCCGCGTCTTCGCCTTCGCCCTCAGACGAGTCGGATCTCCCTTTGGGCCGCCTCCCCGCCTGGTACCTT
TAAGACCAATGACTTACAAGGCAGCTGTAGATCTTAGCCACTTTTTAAAAGAAAAGGGGGGACTGGAAGG
GCTAATTCACTCCCAACGAAGACAAGATCACCTGCAGGACAGGCGCGCCCTGCTTTTTGCTTGTACTGGG
TCTCTCTGGTTAGACCAGATCTGAGCCTGGGAGCTCTCTGGCTAACTAGGGAACCCACTGCTTAAGCCTC
AATAAAGCTTGCCTTGAGTGCTTCAAGTAGTGTGTGCCCGTCTGTTGTGTGACTCTGGTAACTAGAGATC
CCTCAGACCCTTTTAGTCAGTGTGGAAAATCTCTAGCACCCGGGCGATTAAGGAAAGGGCTAGATCATTC
TTGAAGACGAAAGGGCCTCGTGATACGCCTATTTTTATAGGTTAATGTCATGATAATAATGGTTTCTTAG
ACGTCAGGTGGCACTTTTCGGGGAAATGTGCGCGGAACCCCTATTTGTTTATTTTTCTAAATACATTCAA
ATATGTATCCGCTCATGAGACAATAACCCTGATAAATGCTTCAATAATATTGAAAAAGGAAGAGTATGAG
TATTCAACATTTCCGTGTCGCCCTTATTCCCTTTTTTGCGGCATTTTGCCTTCCTGTTTTTGCTCACCCA
GAAACGCTGGTGAAAGTAAAAGATGCTGAAGATCAGTTGGGTGCACGAGTGGGTTACATCGAACTGGATC
TCAACAGCGGTAAGATCCTTGAGAGTTTTCGCCCCGAAGAACGTTTTCCAATGATGAGCACTTTTAAAGT
TCTGCTATGTGGCGCGGTATTATCCCGTGTTGACGCCGGGCAAGAGCAACTCGGTCGCCGCATACACTAT
TCTCAGAATGACTTGGTTGAGTACTCACCAGTCACAGAAAAGCATCTTACGGATGGCATGACAGTAAGAG
AATTATGCAGTGCTGCCATAACCATGAGTGATAACACTGCGGCCAACTTACTTCTGACAACGATCGGAGG
ACCGAAGGAGCTAACCGCTTTTTTGCACAACATGGGGGATCATGTAACTCGCCTTGATCGTTGGGAACCG
GAGCTGAATGAAGCCATACCAAACGACGAGCGTGACACCACGATGCCTGTAGCAATGGCAACAACGTTGC
GCAAACTATTAACTGGCGAACTACTTACTCTAGCTTCCCGGCAACAATTAATAGACTGGATGGAGGCGGA
TAAAGTTGCAGGACCACTTCTGCGCTCGGCCCTTCCGGCTGGCTGGTTTATTGCTGATAAATCTGGAGCC
GGTGAGCGTGGGTCTCGCGGTATCATTGCAGCACTGGGGCCAGATGGTAAGCCCTCCCGTATCGTAGTTA
TCTACACGACGGGGAGTCAGGCAACTATGGATGAACGAAATAGACAGATCGCTGAGATAGGTGCCTCACT
GATTAAGCATTGGTAACTGTCAGACCAAGTTTACTCATATATACTTTAGATTGATTTAAAACTTCATTTT
TAATTTAAAAGGATCTAGGTGAAGATCCTTTTTGATAATCTCATGACCAAAATCCCTTAACGTGAGTTTT
CGTTCCACTGAGCGTCAGACCCCGTAGAAAAGATCAAAGGATCTTCTTGAGATCCTTTTTTTCTGCGCGT
AATCTGCTGCTTGCAAACAAAAAAACCACCGCTACCAGCGGTGGTTTGTTTGCCGGATCAAGAGCTACCA
ACTCTTTTTCCGAAGGTAACTGGCTTCAGCAGAGCGCAGATACCAAATACTGTTCTTCTAGTGTAGCCGT
AGTTAGGCCACCACTTCAAGAACTCTGTAGCACCGCCTACATACCTCGCTCTGCTAATCCTGTTACCAGT
GGCTGCTGCCAGTGGCGATAAGTCGTGTCTTACCGGGTTGGACTCAAGACGATAGTTACCGGATAAGGCG
CAGCGGTCGGGCTGAACGGGGGGTTCGTGCACACAGCCCAGCTTGGAGCGAACGACCTACACCGAACTGA
GATACCTACAGCGTGAGCTATGAGAAAGCGCCACGCTTCCCGAAGGGAGAAAGGCGGACAGGTATCCGGT
AAGCGGCAGGGTCGGAACAGGAGAGCGCACGAGGGAGCTTCCAGGGGGAAACGCCTGGTATCTTTATAGT
CCTGTCGGGTTTCGCCACCTCTGACTTGAGCGTCGATTTTTGTGATGCTCGTCAGGGGGGCGGAGCCTAT
GGAAAAACGCCAGCAACGCGGCCTTTTTACGGTTCCTGGCCTTTTGCTGGCCTTTTGCTCACATGTTCTT
TCCTGCGTTATCCCCTGATTCTGTGGATAACCGTATTACCGCCTTTGAGTGAGCTGATACCGCTCGCCGC
AGCCGAACGACCGAGCGCAGCGAGTCAGTGAGCGAGGAAGCGGAAGAGCGCCCAATACGCAAACCGCCTC
TCCCCGCGCGTTGGCCGATTCATTAATGCAGCAAGCTCATGGCTGACTAATTTTTTTTATTTATGCAGAG
GCCGAGGCCGCCTCGGCCTCTGAGCTATTCCAGAAGTAGTGAGGAGGCTTTTTTGGAGGCCTAGGCTTTT
GCAAAAAGCTCCCCGTGGCACGACAGGTTTCCCGACTGGAAAGCGGGCAGTGAGCGCAACGCAATTAATG
TGAGTTAGCTCACTCATTAGGCACCCCAGGCTTTACACTTTATGCTTCCGGCTCGTATGTTGTGTGGAAT
TGTGAGCGGATAACAATTTCACACAGGAAACAGCTATGACATGATTACGAATTTCACAAATAAAGCATTT
TTTTCACTGCATTCTAGTTGTGGTTTGTCCAAACTCATCAATGTATCTTATCATGTCTGGATCAACTGGA
TAACTCAAGCTAACCAAAATCATCCCAAACTTCCCACCCCATACCCTATTACCACTGCCAATTACCTGTG
GTTTCATTTACTCTAAACCTGTGATTCCTCTGAATTATTTTCATTTTAAAGAAATTGTATTTGTTAAATA
TGTACTACAAACTTAGTAGT
